>Addgene plasmid #43394 | II-GGTT | depositor partial sequence | sequence record 58659 | II-GGTT sequence 426 bps
CGTCTCGCTTAACCCCAGAGCAGGTCGTGGCAATCGCGAGCAATAACGGCGGAAAACAGGCTTTGGAAAC
GGTGCAGAGGCTCCTTCCAGTGCTGTGCCAAGCGCACGGACTCACCCCAGAGCAGGTCGTGGCAATCGCG
AGCAATAACGGCGGAAAACAGGCTTTGGAAACGGTGCAGAGGCTCCTTCCAGTGCTGTGCCAAGCGCACG
GCCTCACCCCAGAGCAGGTCGTGGCCATTGCCTCGAATGGAGGGGGCAAACAGGCGTTGGAAACCGTACA
ACGATTGCTGCCGGTGCTGTGCCAAGCGCACGGATTAACCCCAGAGCAGGTCGTGGCCATTGCCTCGAAT
GGAGGGGGCAAACAGGCGTTGGAAACCGTACAACGATTGCTGCCGGTGCTGTGCCAAGCGCACGGGCTCA
GAGACG
