>Addgene plasmid #43394 | II-GGTT | addgene partial sequence | sequence record 61294 | M13-F20 5'-TGTAAAACGACGGCCAGT-3'
CTATAGGGCGAATTGGGCCCTCTAGATGCATGCTCGAGCGGCCGCCAGTGTGATGGATATCTGCAGAATT
CGCCCTTCTTTCCTGTGCCCACGTCTCTGAGCCCGTGCGCTTGGCACAGCACCGGCAGCAATCGTTGTAC
GGTTTCCAACGCCTGTTTGCCCCCTCCATTCGAGGCAATGGCCACGACCTGCTCTGGGGTTAATCCGTGC
GCTTGGCACAGCACCGGCAGCAATCGTTGTACGGTTTCCAACGCCTGTTTGCCCCCTCCATTCGAGGCAA
TGGCCACGACCTGCTCTGGGGTGAGGCCGTGCGCTTGGCACAGCACTGGAAGGAGCCTCTGCACCGTTTC
CAAAGCCTGTTTTCCGCCGTTATTGCTCGCGATTGCCACGACCTGCTCTGGGGTGAGTCCGTGCGCTTGG
CACAGCACTGGAAGGAGCCTCTGCACCGTTTCCAAAGCCTGTTTTCCGCCGTTATTGCTCGCGATTGCCA
CGACCTGCTCTGGGGTTAAGCGAGACGCGCTAGGACGGCAAGGGCGAATTCCAGCACACTGGCGGCCGTT
ACTAGTGGATCCGAGCTCGGTACCAAGCTTGATGCATAGCTTGAGTATTCTATAGTGTCACCTAAATAGC
TTGGCGTAATCATGGTCATAGCTGTTTCCTGTGTGAAATTGTTATCCGCTCACAATTCCACACAACATAC
GAGCCGGAAGCATAAAGTGTAAAGCCTGGGGTGCCTAATGAGTGAGCTAACTCACATTAATTGCGTTGCG
CTCACTGCCCGCTTTCCAGTCGGGAAACCTGTCGTGCCAGCTGCATTAATGAATCGGCCAACGCGCGGGG
AGAGGCGGTTTGCGTATTGGGCGCTCTTCCGCTTCCTCGCTCACTGACTCGCTGCGCTCGGTCGTTCGGC
TGCGGCGAGCGGTA
