[The description below was written by a language model from this plasmid's Addgene catalogue record.]
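Description:
II-GGTT is a bacterial cloning plasmid built on the commercial pCRII-TOPO backbone (about 4 kb without insert), into which a 426 bp synthetic fragment was introduced by TOPO cloning. It is a high-copy plasmid maintained in E. coli, and the record lists both ampicillin and kanamycin resistance, consistent with the dual selectable markers of this backbone. No feature table is provided, so the origin of replication and the other backbone elements are not itemised. The T7 and M13-reverse sequencing primers indicate that the insert sits in the standard cloning site, flanked by those priming sites.

The record describes the insert only as a synthetic sequence named II-GGTT and gives no functional annotation for it. The plasmid was deposited with a publication describing a TALEN genome-editing system for generating human stem cell-based disease models. The name plausibly points to a pre-assembled module of TAL effector repeats recognising the four bases G-G-T-T, with "II" marking its position in an ordered assembly. A 426 bp insert would be roughly consistent with four repeat units, but this reading is an inference from the name, size and publication, not something the record states. No eukaryotic promoter, tag, reporter or nuclease domain is listed, and the vector type is given purely as bacterial cloning. The construct is therefore best understood as a storage and source plasmid for a building-block fragment, probably one member of a library from which pieces are taken to assemble custom TALEN arrays in a separate destination vector, and not as an expression construct itself.
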