Addgene plasmid #43394: II-GGTT
Depositing lab: Chad Cowan & Kiran Musunuru. Depositing organization: Harvard University. Publication: A TALEN Genome-Editing System for Generating Human Stem Cell-Based Disease Models. Ding Q, Lee YK, Schaefer EA, Peters DT, Veres A, Kim K, Kuperwasser N, Motola DL, Meissner TB, Hendriks WT, Trevisan M, Gupta RM, Moisan A, Banks E, Friesen M, Schinzel RT, Xia F, Tang A, Xia Y, Figueroa E, Wann A, Ahfeldt T, Daheron L, Zhang F, Rubin LL, Peng LF, Chung RT, Musunuru K, Cowan CA. Cell Stem Cell. 2012 Dec 12. pii: S1934-5909(12)00645-5. doi: 10.1016/j.stem.2012.11.011. PubMed 23246482.
Backbone
  Vector backbone: pCRII-TOPO
  Backbone manufacturer: Invitrogen
  Backbone size w/o insert (bp): 3973
  Vector type: Bacterial Cloning
Growth in bacteria
  Bacterial resistance: Ampicillin and Kanamycin, 100 & 50 μg/mL
  Growth temperature: 37°C
  Growth strain: Top10
  Copy number: High Copy
Gene/Insert
  Gene/Insert name: II-GGTT
  Species: Synthetic
  Insert size (bp): 426
  Cloning method: TOPO Cloning
  Sequencing primers: 5′ T7; 3′ M13-rev
Terms and licenses: Academic/Nonprofit Terms; Industry Terms: Not Available to Industry
How to cite: II-GGTT was a gift from Chad Cowan & Kiran Musunuru (Addgene plasmid # 43394 ; http://n2t.net/addgene:43394 ; RRID:Addgene_43394)
